Addgene plasmid #32071: pBabe EGFR Del3(T790M)
Depositing lab: Matthew Meyerson. Depositing organization: Dana-Farber Cancer Institute. Publication: Allele-dependent variation in the relative cellular potency of distinct EGFR inhibitors. Yuza Y, Glatt KA, Jiang J, Greulich H, Minami Y, Woo MS, Shimamura T, Shapiro G, Lee JC, Ji H, Feng W, Chen TH, Yanagisawa H, Wong KK, Meyerson M. Cancer Biol Ther. 2007 May . 6(5):661-7. 10.4161/cbt.6.5.4003 PubMed 17495523.
Backbone
  Vector backbone: pBABEpuro
  Backbone size w/o insert (bp): 5169
  Vector type: Mammalian Expression, Retroviral
  Selectable markers: Puromycin
Growth in bacteria
  Bacterial resistance: Ampicillin, 100 μg/mL
  Growth temperature: 37°C
  Growth strain: DH5alpha
  Copy number: High Copy
Gene/Insert
  Gene/Insert name: EGFR
  Species: H. sapiens (human)
  Insert size (bp): 3600
  Mutation: Delete L747-A750, insert P, T790M
  Entrez Gene: EGFR (a.k.a. ERBB, ERBB1, ERRP, HER1, NISBD2, NNCIS, PIG61, mENA)
  Cloning method: Restriction Enzyme; 5′ cloning site SnaB1 (destroyed during cloning); 3′ cloning site SnaB1 (destroyed during cloning)
  Sequencing primers: 5′ pBABE 5'
Terms and licenses: Academic/Nonprofit Terms; Industry Terms: Not Available to Industry
How to cite: pBabe EGFR Del3(T790M) was a gift from Matthew Meyerson (Addgene plasmid # 32071 ; http://n2t.net/addgene:32071 ; RRID:Addgene_32071)
