[The description below was written by a language model from this plasmid's Addgene catalogue record.]
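Description:
pBabe EGFR Del3(T790M) is a retroviral mammalian expression plasmid built on the pBABEpuro backbone (about 5.2 kb without insert) and carrying a roughly 3.6 kb human EGFR coding sequence. It is maintained in E. coli as a high-copy plasmid under ampicillin selection, and transduced or transfected mammalian cells are selected with puromycin. No feature table accompanies the record, so individual regulatory elements are not listed. In pBABE-type vectors generally, the insert lies between Moloney murine leukemia virus-derived long terminal repeats and is transcribed from the 5′ LTR, a packaging signal allows the transcript to be incorporated into virions when the plasmid is introduced into a packaging cell line, and the puromycin resistance gene is driven by a separate internal promoter. The EGFR fragment was inserted at the SnaBI site of the vector, and the site was destroyed at both junctions during cloning.

The insert encodes a doubly mutant EGFR. The "Del3" lesion is a deletion of residues L747 through A750 with insertion of a proline, which falls in the region of the kinase domain affected by the exon 19 deletions known as activating mutations in lung cancer. It is combined with T790M, the gatekeeper substitution widely associated with resistance to first-generation EGFR tyrosine kinase inhibitors. No epitope tag or reporter is recorded. The associated publication concerns allele-dependent differences in the cellular potency of distinct EGFR inhibitors, which is consistent with using this construct to generate stable cell lines expressing a defined EGFR allele and to compare their drug sensitivity with that of cells carrying other EGFR variants.
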