>Addgene plasmid #32071 | pBabe EGFR Del3(T790M) | addgene partial sequence | sequence record 37329 | pBABE-3
GCGAATTCCTACATCTCATGCTCCAATAAATTCACTGCTTTGTGGCGCGACCCTTAGGTATTCTGCATTT
TCAGCTGTGGAGCCCTTAAAGATGCCATTTGGCTTGGCTTCCTTGGGAAAGAAGTCCTGCTGGTAGTCAG
GGTTGTCCAGGCTAATTTGGTGGCTGCCTTTCTGGGCCCAGTGGGCAGGGCTGTCGAATGTGCTGTTGAC
ACAGGTGGGCTGGACAGTGTTGAGATACTCGGGGTTGCCCACTGCAGTGCTGTGGGGGTCCTGGTAGTGT
GGGTCTCTGCTGGGCGCGGGGTTCAGAGGCTGATTGTGATAGACAGGATTCTGCACAGAGCCAGCGGGCC
TTTTGGGAACGGACTGGTTTATGTATTCAGGCACTGGGAGGAAGGTGTCGTCTATGCTGTCCTCAGTCAA
GGCGCCTGTGGGGTCTGAGCTGTATCGCTGCAAGAAGCTGTCTTCCTTGATGGGACAGCTTTGCAGCCCA
TTTCTATCAATGCAAGCCACGGTGGAATTGTTGCTGGTTGCACTCAGAGAGCTCAGGAGGGGAGTCCGTG
ACGTGGAGGGGCTGCTGAAGAAGCCCTGCTGTGGGATGAGGTACTCGTCGGCATCCACCACGTCGTCCAT
GTCTTCTTCATCCATCAGGGCACGGTAGAAGTTGGAGTCTGTAGGACTTGGCAAATGCATTCTTTCATCC
CCCTGAATGACAAGGTAGCGCTGGGGGTCTCGGGCCATTTTGGAGAATTCGATGATCAACTCACGGAACT
TTGGGCGACTATCTGCGTCTATCATCCAGCACTTGACCATGATCATGTAGACATCGATGGTACATATGGG
TGGCTGAGGGAGGCGTTCTCCTTTCTCCAGGAT
