>Addgene plasmid #32071 | pBabe EGFR Del3(T790M) | addgene partial sequence | sequence record 37736 | hEGFR-Fwd2 5'-GCCTCTTACACCCAGTGGAG-3'
GAGACTTGAGGAACTGAATTCAAAAGATCAAAGTGCTGGGCTCCGGTGCGTTCGGCACGGTGTATAAGGG
ACTCTGGATCCCAGAAGGTGAGAAAGTTAAAATTCCCGTCGCTATCAAGGAACCAACATCTCCGAAAGCC
AACAAGGAAATCCTCGATGAAGCCTACGTGATGGCCAGCGTGGACAACCCCCACGTGTGCCGCCTGCTGG
GCATCTGCCTCACCTCCACCGTGCAACTCATCATGCAGCTCATGCCCTTCGGCTGCCTCCTGGACTATGT
CCGGGAACACAAAGACAATATTGGCTCCCAGTACCTGCTCAACTGGTGTGTGCAGATCGCAAAGGGCATG
AACTACTTGGAGGACCGTCGCTTGGTGCACCGCGACCTGGCAGCCAGGAACGTACTGGTGAAAACACCGC
AGCATGTCAAGATCACAGATTTTGGGCTGGCCAAACTGCTGGGTGCGGAAGAGAAAGAATACCATGCAGA
AGGAGGCAAAGTGCCTATCAAGTGGATGGCATTGGAATCAATTTTACACAGAATCTATACCCACCAGAGT
GATGTCTGGAGCTACGGGGTGACCGTTTGGGAGTTGATGACCTTTGGATCCAAGCCATATGACGGAATCC
CTGCCAGCGAGATCTCCTCCATCCTGGAGAAAGGAGAACGCCTCCCTCAGCCACCCATATGTACCATCGA
TGTCTACATGATCATGGTCAAGTGCTGGATGATAGACGCAGATAGTCGCCCAAAGTTCCGTGAGTTGATC
ATCGAATTCTCCAAAATGGCCCGAGACCCCCAGCGCTACCTTGTCATTCAGGGGGATGAAAGAATGCATT
TGCCAAGTCCTACAGACTCCAACTTCTACCGTGCCCTGATGGATGAAGAAGACA
